>Addgene plasmid #55446 | mCerulean3-SSTR3-N-17 | depositor partial sequence | sequence record 85851 | insert sequence
GATCCGCTAGCGCTACCGGACTCAGATCTCGAGACCGCCATGGCCACTGTTACCTATCCTTCATCTGAGC
CTACGACCTTGGACCCTGGGAACGCATCCTCGACCTGGCCCCTGGATACCACCCTGGGGAACACATCCGC
TGGCGCTAGCCTGACAGGCCTGGCTGTCAGTGGCATCTTGATCTCTCTGGTGTACCTGGTGGTGTGCGTG
GTGGGTTTGCTGGGCAACTCGCTGGTGATCTACGTGGTCCTGCGGCACACGTCCAGCCCATCAGTGACCA
GTGTCTATATCCTCAACCTGGCTCTGGCTGATGAGCTCTTCATGCTAGGGCTACCCTTCCTGGCTGCTCA
GAACGCCCTGTCCTACTGGCCCTTCGGATCTCTCATGTGCCGTCTGGTCATGGCCGTGGATGGCATCAAC
CAGTTCACCAGCATCTTCTGCCTCACCGTCATGAGTGTGGACCGCTATCTGGCTGTGGTGCACCCCACAC
GCTCAGCCCGCTGGCGCACGGCACCAGTGGCTCGCACGGTCAGTGCAGCTGTCTGGGTGGCCTCGGCTGT
GGTGGTGCTGCCTGTGGTTGTGTTCTCAGGAGTGCCCCGGGGCATGAGCACGTGCCACATGCAGTGGCCA
GAGCCAGCGGCTGCCTGGCGAACAGCCTTCATCATCTACACGGCCGCACTGGGCTTCTTTGGGCCCCTGC
TGGTCATCTGCTTGTGCTACTTGCTCATTGTGGTAAAGGTGCGGTCGACCACCCGGCGGGTGCGGGCGCC
CTCGTGTCAGTGGGTACAGGCACCCGCATGCCAGCGGCGACGCCGCTCTGAGCGCAGGGTCACACGCATG
GTGGTGGCCGTGGTGGCACTCTTCGTCCTCTGCTGGATGCCTTTCTATCTGCTCAACATCGTCAATGTGG
TGTGCCCGCTGCCGGAGGAGCCCGCCTTCTTCGGCCTCTACTTCCTGGTGGTGGCGCTGCCCTACGCCAA
CAGCTGCGCAAACCCCATCCTCTACGGCTTCCTCTCCTACCGCTTCAAGCAGGGCTTTCGCAGGATCCTG
CTAAGACCATCACGTCGCATTCGGAGCCAGGAGCCAGGGTCGGGACCTCCAGAGAAGACTGAAGAGGAGG
AGGATGAAGAAGAAGAAGAGAGAAGGGAAGAGGAGGAGCGGAGGATGCAGAGAGGGCAGGAGATGAACGG
GAGGCTCAGTCAGATCGCACAGGCTGGCACTAGTGGACAACAGCCACGGCCCTGCACAGGGACTGCTAAG
GAGCAGCAGCTTCTGCCCCAGGAGGCCACAGCTGGGGACAAGGCCAGCACACTGAGCCATCTGGGAATTC
TGCAGTCGACGGTACCGCGGGCCCGGGATCCACCGGTCGCCACCATGGTGAGCAAGGGCGAGGAGCTGTT
CACCGGGGTGGTGCCCATCCTGGTCGAGCTGGACGGCGACGTAAACGGCCACAAGTTCAGCGTGTCCGGC
GAGGGCGAGGGCGATGCCACCTACGGCAAGCTGACCCTGAAGTTCATCTGCACCACCGGCAAGCTGCCCG
TGCCCTGGCCCACCCTCGTGACCACCCTGAGCTGGGGCGTGCAGTGCTTCGCCCGCTACCCCGACCACAT
GAAGCAGCACGACTTCTTCAAGTCCGCCATGCCCGAAGGCTACGTCCAGGAGCGCACCATCTTCTTCAAG
GACGACGGCAACTACAAGACCCGCGCCGAGGTGAAGTTCGAGGGCGACACCCTGGTGAACCGCATCGAGC
TGAAGGGCATCGACTTCAAGGAGGACGGCAACATCCTGGGGCACAAGCTGGAGTACAACGCCATCCACGG
CAACGTCTATATCACCGCCGACAAGCAGAAGAACGGCATCAAGGCCAACTTCGGCCTCAACTGCAACATC
GAGGACGGCAGCGTGCAGCTCGCCGACCACTACCAGCAGAACACCCCCATCGGCGACGGCCCCGTGCTGC
TGCCCGACAACCACTACCTGAGCACCCAGTCCAAGCTGAGCAAAGACCCCAACGAGAAGCGCGATCACAT
GGTCCTGCTGGAGTTCGTGACCGCCGCCGGGATCACTCTCGGCATGGACGAGCTGTACAAGTAAAGCGGC
CGCGACTCTAGATCATAATCAGCCATACCA
