>Addgene plasmid #55446 | mCerulean3-SSTR3-N-17 | addgene partial sequence | sequence record 101656 | C-ter-GFP 5'-CTCCTCGCCCTTGCTCAC-3'
GCAGAATTCCCAGATGGCTCAGTGTGCTGGCCTTGTCCCCAGCTGTGGCCTCCTGGGGCAGAAGCTGCTG
CTCCTTAGCAGTCCCTGTGCAGGGCCGTGGCTGTTGTCCACTAGTGCCAGCCTGTGCGATCTGACTGAGC
CTCCCGTTCATCTCCTGCCCTCTCTGCATCCTCCGCTCCTCCTCTTCCCTTCTCTCTTCTTCTTCTTCAT
CCTCCTCCTCTTCAGTCTTCTCTGGAGGTCCCGACCCTGGCTCCTGGCTCCGAATGCGACGTGATGGTCT
TAGCAGGATCCTGCGAAAGCCCTGCTTGAAGCGGTAGGAGAGGAAGCCGTAGAGGATGGGGTTTGCGCAG
CTGTTGGCGTAGGGCAGCGCCACCACCAGGAAGTAGAGGCCGAAGAAGGCGGGCTCCTCCGGCAGCGGGC
ACACCACATTGACGATGTTGAGCAGATAGAAAGGCATCCAGCAGAGGACGAAGAGTGCCACCACGGCCAC
CACCATGCGTGTGACCCTGCGCTCAGAGCGGCGTCGCCGCTGGCATGCGGGTGCCTGTACCCACTGACAC
GAGGGCGCCCGCACCCGCCGGGTGGTCGACCGCACCTTTACCACAATGAGCAAGTAGCACAAGCAGATGA
CCAGCAGGGGCCCAAAGAAGCCCAGTGCGGCCGTGTAGATGATGAAGGCTGTTCGCCAGGCAGCCGCTGG
CTCTGGCCACTGCATGTGGCACGTGCTCATGCCCCGGGGCACTCCTGAGAACACAACCACAGGCAGCACC
ACCACAGCCGAGGCCACCCAGACAGCTGCACTGACCGTGCGAGCCACTGGTGCCGTGCGCCAGCGGGCTG
AGCGTGTGGG
