[The description below was written by a language model from this plasmid's Addgene catalogue record.]
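Description:
mCerulean3-SSTR3-N-17 is a mammalian expression plasmid built on the mCerulean3-N1 backbone (about 4.75 kb without insert), an N1-style fusion vector in which a gene of interest is placed upstream of the fluorescent protein coding sequence. It is maintained in E. coli as a high-copy plasmid under kanamycin selection. It also carries a neomycin resistance marker, so transfected mammalian cells can be selected with G418. No feature table accompanies the record, so details such as the origin of replication are not listed explicitly. The use of an SV40 polyA reverse sequencing primer does suggest that an SV40 polyadenylation signal lies downstream of the fusion.

The insert is mouse somatostatin receptor 3 (SSTR3), expressed from the CMV promoter and fused at its C terminus to mCerulean3. This is an improved cyan fluorescent protein described as having enhanced brightness and reduced reversible photoswitching, with excitation and emission maxima recorded as 433 and 475 nm. SSTR3 is a G protein-coupled receptor that concentrates in the primary cilium, and the record accordingly lists the fusion's localization as the cilium. The "17" in the name probably refers to the length of the linker between receptor and fluorophore, but the record does not state this.

Two sequence deviations are noted: an A270V substitution in SSTR3, and one extra amino acid in the linker region (V442ins) found by repository sequencing. The cloning method is not recorded. The construct is typically used as a cyan ciliary marker for fluorescence imaging of mammalian cells, including multicolour experiments alongside spectrally distinct fluorescent fusions.
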