Addgene plasmid #55446: mCerulean3-SSTR3-N-17
Purpose: Localization: Cilium, Excitation: 433, Emission: 475
Depositing lab: Michael Davidson. Depositing organization: Florida State University, Tallahassee. Publication: An improved cerulean fluorescent protein with enhanced brightness and reduced reversible photoswitching. Markwardt ML, Kremers GJ, Kraft CA, Ray K, Cranfill PJ, Wilson KA, Day RN, Wachter RM, Davidson MW, Rizzo MA. PLoS One. 2011 . 6(3):e17896. 10.1371/journal.pone.0017896 PubMed 21479270.
Backbone
  Vector backbone: mCerulean3-N1
  Backbone size w/o insert (bp): 4750
  Vector type: Mammalian Expression
  Selectable markers: Neomycin (select with G418)
Growth in bacteria
  Bacterial resistance: Kanamycin, 50 μg/mL
  Growth temperature: 37°C
  Growth strain: DH5alpha
  Copy number: High Copy
Gene/Insert
  Gene/Insert name: SSTR3 (alt name: NM_009218.3)
  Species: M. musculus (mouse)
  Mutation: A270V in SSTR3
  Promoter: CMV
  Tag / fusion protein: mCerulean3 (C terminal on backbone)
  Cloning method: Unknown
  Sequencing primers: 5′ CMV-F; 3′ SV40pA-R
Terms and licenses: Academic/Nonprofit Terms; Industry Terms: Not Available to Industry
Depositor comments: . Excitation = 433; Emission = 475 ; Addgene sequencing results find 1 extra amino acid in linker region (V442ins)
How to cite: mCerulean3-SSTR3-N-17 was a gift from Michael Davidson (Addgene plasmid # 55446 ; http://n2t.net/addgene:55446 ; RRID:Addgene_55446)
